Addgene plasmid #187432: MON +T111H
Purpose: Expresses Na,K-ATPase (ATP1A1 and ATP1B1 in pFastBac Dual vector) in insect cells
Depositing lab: Susanne Dobler. Depositing organization: Universitaet Hamburg. Publication: Constraints on the evolution of toxin-resistant Na,K-ATPases have limited dependence on sequence divergence. Mohammadi S, Herrera-Alvarez S, Yang L, Rodriguez-Ordonez MDP, Zhang K, Storz JF, Dobler S, Crawford AJ, Andolfatto P. PLoS Genet. 2022 Aug 16;18(8):e1010323. doi: 10.1371/journal.pgen.1010323. eCollection 2022 Aug. PubMed 35972957.
Backbone
  Vector backbone: pFastBac Dual
  Backbone manufacturer: Thermo Fisher (Invitrogen)
  Backbone size w/o insert (bp): 5238
  Vector type: Insect Expression
Growth in bacteria
  Bacterial resistance: Ampicillin, 100 μg/mL
  Growth temperature: 37°C
  Growth strain: DH5alpha
  Copy number: Unknown
Gene/Insert 1
  Gene/Insert name: ATP1A1
  Species: Varanus exanthematicus
  Insert size (bp): 3069
  Mutation: changed threonine at 117 to histidine
  GenBank ID: MT928184
  Promoter: PH
  Cloning method: Gibson Cloning
  Sequencing primers: 5′ ATTCCGGATTATTCATACCGTCCCACCATCG; 3′ GTGGTATGGCTGATTATGATCCTCTAGTACTTCTC
Gene/Insert 2
  Gene/Insert name: ATP1B1
  Species: Varanus exanthematicus
  Insert size (bp): 920
  GenBank ID: ON168936
  Promoter: p10
  Cloning method: Restriction Enzyme; 5′ cloning site XhoI (unknown if destroyed); 3′ cloning site PaeI (unknown if destroyed)
  Sequencing primers: 5′ CGGGTTCCTTCCGGTATTGTCTCCTTC; 3′ ACGGACCTTTAATTCAACCCAACACAATATA
Terms and licenses: Academic/Nonprofit Terms; Industry Terms: Not Available to Industry
Depositor comments: Please visit https://doi.org/10.1101/2021.11.29.470343 for bioRxiv preprint.
How to cite: MON +T111H was a gift from Susanne Dobler (Addgene plasmid # 187432 ; http://n2t.net/addgene:187432 ; RRID:Addgene_187432)
