[The description below was written by a language model from this plasmid's Addgene catalogue record and pLannotate feature annotations shown in this document.]
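Description:
MON +T111H is a baculovirus donor plasmid built on the pFastBac Dual backbone for co-expressing both subunits of the Na,K-ATPase of the savannah monitor lizard, Varanus exanthematicus, in insect cells. In E. coli it replicates from a high-copy ColE1/pUC-type origin and is selected with ampicillin through the bla gene. An f1 origin is also present. The sequenced plasmid is about 9.3 kb.

The payload sits between the Tn7R and Tn7L ends of a mini-Tn7 element, together with a gentamicin acetyltransferase marker driven by the Pc integron promoter. This arrangement allows the whole cassette to be moved by site-specific transposition into a baculovirus shuttle genome (bacmid), from which recombinant virus is produced. Inside the element, two strong late baculovirus promoters are placed back to back and point in opposite directions. The polyhedrin promoter drives the catalytic alpha subunit ATP1A1 (about 3.07 kb), terminated by the SV40 polyadenylation signal. The p10 promoter drives the beta subunit ATP1B1 (about 0.92 kb), terminated by the HSV TK polyadenylation signal. The automated annotation labels these coding sequences by their closest rabbit and chicken homologues, but the catalogue gives the species as V. exanthematicus. No epitope tags are annotated.

The alpha subunit carries an engineered threonine-to-histidine substitution. The plasmid name places it at position 111, whereas the mutation field lists position 117, possibly reflecting different numbering schemes, though the record does not explain the difference. The associated publication concerns the evolution of toxin-resistant Na,K-ATPases, so the construct is suited to producing the mutant alpha/beta pump in insect cells and testing the effect of this substitution.
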