Features (pLannotate 1.2.2; 18 found; start..end, strand, type, name):
     81..97      +  CDS            lacZα (fragment): LacZα fragment of β-galactosidase; lacZ fragment
    102..556     +  rep_origin     f1 ori (sequence partly withheld): f1 bacteriophage origin of replication; arrow indicates direction of (+) strand synthesis
    582..686     +  promoter       AmpR promoter: bla
    687..1547    +  CDS            AmpR: β-lactamase; bla; confers resistance to ampicillin, carbenicillin, and related antibiotics
   1718..2306    +  rep_origin     ori: high-copy-number ColE1/pMB1/pBR322/pUC origin of replication
   2492..2543    -  misc_feature   bom (fragment): basis of mobility region from pBR322
   2611..2835    -  mobile_element Tn7R: mini-Tn7 element (right end of the Tn7 transposon) Tn7
   2902..3435    -  CDS            GmR: gentamycin acetyltransferase; aacC1; confers resistance to gentamycin
   3624..3652    -  promoter       Pc promoter: intI1 (promoter lies within the coding sequence); class 1 integron promoter
   3630..3989    -  CDS            YPR2_ECOLX (fragment): Protein predicted: Swiss-Prot protein existence level 4. From Escherichia coli.
   4160..4208    -  polyA_signal   HSV TK poly(A) signal: herpes simplex virus thymidine kinase polyadenylation signal (Cole and Stacy, 1985)
   4288..5205    -  CDS            ATP1B1: AT1B1_CHICK - Experimental evidence at protein level: Swiss-Prot protein existence level 1. This is the non-catalytic component of the active enzyme, which catalyzes the hydrolysis of ATP coupled with the exchange of Na(+) and K(+) ions across the plasma membrane. The beta subunit regulates, through assembly of alpha/beta heterodimers, the number of sodium pumps transported to the plasma membrane. From Gallus gallus (Chicken).
   5240..5349    -  promoter       p10 promoter: baculovirus promoter for expression in insect cells
   5373..5464    +  promoter       polyhedrin promoter: polh from Autographa californica; promoter for the baculovirus polyhedrin gene
   5604..8669    +  CDS            ATP1A1: AT1A1_RABIT - Experimental evidence at protein level: Swiss-Prot protein existence level 1. This is the catalytic component of the active enzyme, which catalyzes the hydrolysis of ATP coupled with the exchange of sodium and potassium ions across the plasma membrane. This action creates the electrochemical gradient of sodium and potassium ions, providing the energy for active transport of various nutrients (By similarity). May contribute to blood-heart barrier properties of endocardial endothelium and may control cardiac performance via endothelial Na(+)/H(+) exchange (PubMed:11738066). From Or
   8790..8873    +  CDS            large T antigen (fragment): large T antigen from SV40 (simian virus 40)
   8896..9030    +  polyA_signal   SV40 poly(A) signal: SV40 polyadenylation signal
   9059..9224    -  mobile_element Tn7L: mini-Tn7 element (left end of the Tn7 transposon) Tn7
>Addgene plasmid #187432 | MON +T111H | addgene full sequence | sequence record 376462 | Addgene NGS Result
TTCTCTGTCACAGAATGAAAATTTTTCTGTCATCTCTTCGTTATTAATGTTTGTAATTGACTGAATATCA
ACGCTTATTTGCAGCCTGAATGGCGAATGGG
[124 nt withheld, positions 102-225]
C
[91 nt withheld, positions 227-317]
A
[49 nt withheld, positions 319-367]
CCTTTGACGTTGGAGTCCACGTTCTT
[37 nt withheld, positions 394-430]
ACCCTATCTCGGTCTATTCTTTTGATTTATAAGGGATTTTGCCGATTTCGGCCTATTGGTTAAAAAATGA
GCTGATTTAACAAAAATTTAACGCGAATTTTAACAAAATATTAACGCTTACAATTTAGGTGGCACTTTTC
GGGGAAATGTGCGCGGAACCCCTATTTGTTTATTTTTCTAAATACATTCAAATATGTATCCGCTCATGAG
ACAATAACCCTGATAAATGCTTCAATAATATTGAAAAAGGAAGAGTATGAGTATTCAACATTTCCGTGTC
GCCCTTATTCCCTTTTTTGCGGCATTTTGCCTTCCTGTTTTTGCTCACCCAGAAACGCTGGTGAAAGTAA
AAGATGCTGAAGATCAGTTGGGTGCACGAGTGGGTTACATCGAACTGGATCTCAACAGCGGTAAGATCCT
TGAGAGTTTTCGCCCCGAAGAACGTTTTCCAATGATGAGCACTTTTAAAGTTCTGCTATGTGGCGCGGTA
TTATCCCGTATTGACGCCGGGCAAGAGCAACTCGGTCGCCGCATACACTATTCTCAGAATGACTTGGTTG
AGTACTCACCAGTCACAGAAAAGCATCTTACGGATGGCATGACAGTAAGAGAATTATGCAGTGCTGCCAT
AACCATGAGTGATAACACTGCGGCCAACTTACTTCTGACAACGATCGGAGGACCGAAGGAGCTAACCGCT
TTTTTGCACAACATGGGGGATCATGTAACTCGCCTTGATCGTTGGGAACCGGAGCTGAATGAAGCCATAC
CAAACGACGAGCGTGACACCACGATGCCTGTAGCAATGGCAACAACGTTGCGCAAACTATTAACTGGCGA
ACTACTTACTCTAGCTTCCCGGCAACAATTAATAGACTGGATGGAGGCGGATAAAGTTGCAGGACCACTT
CTGCGCTCGGCCCTTCCGGCTGGCTGGTTTATTGCTGATAAATCTGGAGCCGGTGAGCGTGGGTCTCGCG
GTATCATTGCAGCACTGGGGCCAGATGGTAAGCCCTCCCGTATCGTAGTTATCTACACGACGGGGAGTCA
GGCAACTATGGATGAACGAAATAGACAGATCGCTGAGATAGGTGCCTCACTGATTAAGCATTGGTAACTG
TCAGACCAAGTTTACTCATATATACTTTAGATTGATTTAAAACTTCATTTTTAATTTAAAAGGATCTAGG
TGAAGATCCTTTTTGATAATCTCATGACCAAAATCCCTTAACGTGAGTTTTCGTTCCACTGAGCGTCAGA
CCCCGTAGAAAAGATCAAAGGATCTTCTTGAGATCCTTTTTTTCTGCGCGTAATCTGCTGCTTGCAAACA
AAAAAACCACCGCTACCAGCGGTGGTTTGTTTGCCGGATCAAGAGCTACCAACTCTTTTTCCGAAGGTAA
CTGGCTTCAGCAGAGCGCAGATACCAAATACTGTTCTTCTAGTGTAGCCGTAGTTAGGCCACCACTTCAA
GAACTCTGTAGCACCGCCTACATACCTCGCTCTGCTAATCCTGTTACCAGTGGCTGCTGCCAGTGGCGAT
AAGTCGTGTCTTACCGGGTTGGACTCAAGACGATAGTTACCGGATAAGGCGCAGCGGTCGGGCTGAACGG
GGGGTTCGTGCACACAGCCCAGCTTGGAGCGAACGACCTACACCGAACTGAGATACCTACAGCGTGAGCT
ATGAGAAAGCGCCACGCTTCCCGAAGGGAGAAAGGCGGACAGGTATCCGGTAAGCGGCAGGGTCGGAACA
GGAGAGCGCACGAGGGAGCTTCCAGGGGGAAACGCCTGGTATCTTTATAGTCCTGTCGGGTTTCGCCACC
TCTGACTTGAGCGTCGATTTTTGTGATGCTCGTCAGGGGGGCGGAGCCTATGGAAAAACGCCAGCAACGC
GGCCTTTTTACGGTTCCTGGCCTTTTGCTGGCCTTTTGCTCACATGTTCTTTCCTGCGTTATCCCCTGAT
TCTGTGGATAACCGTATTACCGCCTTTGAGTGAGCTGATACCGCTCGCCGCAGCCGAACGACCGAGCGCA
GCGAGTCAGTGAGCGAGGAAGCGGAAGAGCGCCTGATGCGGTATTTTCTCCTTACGCATCTGTGCGGTAT
TTCACACCGCATAGACCAGCCGCGTAACCTGGCAAAATCGGTTACGGTTGAGTAATAAATGGATGCCCTG
CGTAAGCGGGTGTGGGCGGACAATAAAGTCTTAAACTGAACAAAATAGATCTAAACTATGACAATAAAGT
CTTAAACTAGACAGAATAGTTGTAAACTGAAATCAGTCCAGTTATGCTGTGAAAAAGCATACTGGACTTT
TGTTATGGCTAAAGCAAACTCTTCATTTTCTGAAGTGCAAATTGCCCGTCGTATTAAAGAGGGGCGTGGC
CAAGGGCATGGTAAAGACTATATTCGCGGCGTTGTGACAATTTACCGAACAACTCCGCGGCCGGGAAGCC
GATCTCGGCTTGAACGAATTGTTAGGTGGCGGTACTTGGGTCGATATCAAAGTGCATCACTTCTTCCCGT
ATGCCCAACTTTGTATAGAGAGCCACTGCGGGATCGTCACCGTAATCTGCTTGCACGTAGATCACATAAG
CACCAAGCGCGTTGGCCTCATGCTTGAGGAGATTGATGAGCGCGGTGGCAATGCCCTGCCTCCGGTGCTC
GCCGGAGACTGCGAGATCATAGATATAGATCTCACTACGCGGCTGCTCAAACTTGGGCAGAACGTAAGCC
GCGAGAGCGCCAACAACCGCTTCTTGGTCGAAGGCAGCAAGCGCGATGAATGTCTTACTACGGAGCAAGT
TCCCGAGGTAATCGGAGTCCGGCTGATGTTGGGAGTAGGTGGCTACGTCTCCGAACTCACGACCGAAAAG
ATCAAGAGCAGCCCGCATGGATTTGACTTGGTCAGGGCCGAGCCTACATGTGCGAATGATGCCCATACTT
GAGCCACCTAACTTTGTTTTAGGGCGACTGCCCTGCTGCGTAACATCGTTGCTGCTGCGTAACATCGTTG
CTGCTCCATAACATCAAACATCGACCCACGGCGTAACGCGCTTGCTGCTTGGATGCCCGAGGCATAGACT
GTACAAAAAAACAGTCATAACAAGCCATGAAAACCGCCACTGCGCCGTTACCACCGCTGCGTTCGGTCAA
GGTTCTGGACCAGTTGCGTGAGCGCATACGCTACTTGCATTACAGTTTACGAACCGAACAGGCTTATGTC
AACTGGGTTCGTGCCTTCATCCGTTTCCACGGTGTGCGTCACCCGGCAACCTTGGGCAGCAGCGAAGTCG
AGGCATTTCTGTCCTGGCTGGCGAACGAGCGCAAGGTTTCGGTCTCCACGCATCGTCAGGCATTGGCGGC
CTTGCTGTTCTTCTACGGCAAGGTGCTGTGCACGGATCTGCCCTTGCTTCAGGAGATCGGTAGACCTCGG
CCGTCGCGGCGCTTGCCGGTGGTGCTGACCCCGGATGAAGTGGTTCGCATCCTCGGTTTTCTGGAAGGCG
AGCATCGTTTGTTCGCCCAGGACTCTAGCTATAGTTCTAGTGGTTGGCTACGTACCCGTAGTGGCTATGG
CAGGGCTTGCCGCCCCGACGTTGGCTGCGAGCCCTGGGCCTTCACCCGAACTTGGGGGTTGGGGTGGGGA
AAAGGAAGAAACGCGGGCGTATTGGTCCCAATGGGGTCTCGGTGGGGTATCGACAGAGTGCCAGCCCTGG
GACCGAACCCCGCGTTTATGAACAAACGACCCAACACCCGTGCGTTTTATTCTGTCTTTTTATTGCCGTC
ATAGCGCGGGTTCCTTCCGGTATTGTCTCCTTCCGTGTTTCAGTTAGCCTCCCCCATCTCCCGGTACCGC
ATGCTCAGCTGCTTTTTATGTCAAATTTCATATCAAAACGTCCCATGAAACGATCCTTGTCACTGTAGTG
GATGTTCTGAGCATAGGCCTTGCATTCGATACGCAACTCCATGTCGTAGGTCAGGTTGGTGAACTGCACG
GCCAAAAGGGGCTGGAGATACTTGGCCTGGAGGAGCTTGCCATAATACGGGTAGTATTGTAGAGGAAATC
CGCCATAGCCACCCATGCCATAGTATTGCACAGGGCCAATTTTGTCGAGATCTTCCTCTTTCTTAGCAGT
GCAATAGACAGGAATGATATTAGCATTGTATTTTGCTTGCAGGTCAGCCGGAAGGGAATCATTTGCTGGA
GGCTTTGGTATGAAGCCCAGAATCCTGTTGAGTTTGATGAGGACACAGGGCTTTCCATCTTTATAGCCAT
AATAAGGGTCATTTATTCCGGAGCAATTTTCCAGCCAGGCGCGATTGAACTTGCAAGATGGTAGCTTGCC
TCTAGAGGAGTCATAGGCACCTCTGTCTTTGGATGCAGAAGGTGTTTCCCCACAGGACTCAAACTCCATA
TCTGTATCTTTCTGCTGTGATATATTATAAGGTACAAGAAACTGGTCGAGTAGATTTGTGTATTTCTTGT
AGGTGCTGGGATCAGAAGGGTTGAAAGAAATCTCCATTTTAAGCACTTGGGGAACATTTGTCAGTCCTGG
GGGTGCAACTCGGTCCTGATACTTGGGCTGGAATTCGCTGATGGTGAGCAGCATGACTTGAATGGTCCCA
ATGAAGATACCTGCCAGGCAGCCGTAGAAGATCACATAGAAGAGGAGGATCTTAAACCAGCTGCCGCCGG
TCCTCCCCAGGAATTCCTTCTTCTCCGAGTTCCAGATGAATTTCTTCCAGTTGCCATCCCCTTCCTTTGC
TTTTCCGCGAGCCATCTCGAGATCCCGGGTGATCAAGTCTTCGTCGAGTGATTGTAAATAAAATGTAATT
TACAGTATAGTATTTTAATTAATATACAAATGATTTGATAATAATTCTTATTTAACTATAATATATTGTG
TTGGGTTGAATTAAAGGTCCGTATACTCCGGAATATTAATAGATCATGGAGATAATTAAAATGATAACCA
TCTCGCAAATAAATAAGTATTTTACTGTTTTCGTAACAGTTTTGTAATAAAAAAACCTATAAATATTCCG
GATTATTCATACCGTCCCACCATCGGGCGCGGATCCCGGTCCGAAGCGCGCGGAATTCAAAGGCCTACGT
CGACGAGCTCACCTATAGGGCGAATTGGCGGAAGGCCGTCAAGGCCTAGGCGCGCCAGTCGACATGGGCA
AAGGGACTGGACGTGACAAGTATGAGCCTGCAGCTACATCTGAGCATGGAGCCAAGAAGAAAAAGGGGAA
GAAAGAAAAGGATATGGATGAACTGAAAAAAGAAGTTGCACTGGATGACCACAAACTCAGCCTTGATGAG
CTTCATCGAAAATATGGAACGGATCTCAGCCGGGGTCTGACTCCTGCACGGGCTGCAGAGATACTGGCTC
GTGATGGCCCCAATGCTCTCACCCCTCCTCCCACGACCCCAGAATGGGTTAAATTCTGCAGGCAGCTCTT
TGGAGGCTTCTCCCTGTTGCTGTGGATAGGATCTATTCTTTGTTTTCTGGCATACGGTATTCATGCTGCA
ACTGAAGAGGAGGGAAATAACGATAATCTGTATCTGGGTGTTGTGTTGGCCGCTGTTGTCATCATAACTG
GGTGCTTCTCATACTACCAAGAAGCAAAGAGTTCAAAAATCATGGAGTCCTTCAAGAACATGGTGCCTCA
GCAAGCTCTGGTGATACGAAATGGAGAGAAGTTGAGCATCAATGCTGAAGGGGTGGTTGTTGGGGACCTA
GTGGAAGTGAAGGGAGGAGACAGAATCCCAGCTGACCTGAGGATCATTTCAGCCCATGGCTGCAAGGTGG
ATAACTCTTCTCTCACGGGTGAATCAGAACCTCAGACAAGGTCTCCAGACTTCACAAATGAAAACCCACT
GGAGACCAGAAATATCGCTTTCTTCTCTACCAACTGTGTTGAAGGTACTGCACGTGGTGTAGTCATTAAT
ACTGGTGACCGCACTGTGATGGGCCGTATTGCTTCATTGGCATCTGGACTGGAAGGGGGACAGACACCCA
TTTCTATAGAGATCGAGCATTTTATCCATATAATTACTGGGGTGGCTGTGTTCCTTGGCGTCTCCTTCTT
CATCCTTTCCCTGATCCTGGAGTACACTTGGCTGGAGGCTGTTATCTTTCTGATTGGCATCATTGTGGCC
AACGTTCCTGAGGGTCTGCTTGCTACAGTCACAGTATGTCTGACCCTAACAGCCAAGCGCATGGCTCGCA
AAAATTGTCTGGTGAAGAATTTGGAAGCCGTAGAAACCCTCGGCTCCACCTCCACAATCTGCTCTGACAA
AACAGGCACCCTGACTCAGAACCGCATGACAGTTGCCCACATGTGGTTTGACAACCAGATCCACGAAGCT
GACACTACAGAAAACCAGAGCGGTGCCTCTTTTGACAAGACATCTCCCACATGGACTGCTTTATCCAGAA
TTGCTGGACTTTGCAACCGGGCAGTGTTTCAGGCTAACCAAGAAAATGTTCCCATTCTGAAGAGGGCAGT
GGCAGGTGATGCCTCTGAATCAGCACTGCTGAAATGCATTGAACTCTGCTGTGGATCTGTCAAGGACCTG
CGGGAGAAGAACACCAAGGTGGTGGAGATACCATTCAACTCTACCAACAAATACCAACTGTCAATCCACA
AGAATGCAAACCCGGCAGAATCACGGTACCTGCTTGTGATGAAAGGAGCCCCAGAGAGAATCCTAGACCG
CTGCAGCACCATCCTGATGCATGGAAAAGAGCAACCCTTAGATGAAGAGGCCAGAGAAGCATTTCAGAAT
GCCTACCTTGAATTAGGTGGCCTGGGAGAGAGAGTACTGGGTTTTTGCCACTTGGCCCTGCCAGACGAAC
AGTTCCCTGAAGATTTCCAGTTTGATACAGATGATGTAAACTTCCCAGTGGACAAGCTCTGTTTTGTGGG
ATTGATTTCTATGATTGACCCTCCTCGTGCGGCTGTGCCTGATGCTGTTGGCAAATGCAGAAGTGCTGGA
ATAAAGGTTATTATGGTGACAGGAGACCATCCCATCACAGCTAAAGCCATTGCCAAAGGAGTTGGCATCA
TTTCTGAGGGCAACGAGACTGTGGAAGATATTGCTCTTCGCCTTAACATTCCTGTCAACCAGGTCAACCC
CAGGGATGCAAAAGCTTGTGTGATTCATGGCTCTGACTTGAAGGACATGAACAGTGAGCAGCTAGACGAT
ATCCTGAAACATCATACAGAAATAGTCTTTGCCAGAACTTCTCCTCAGCAGAAGCTTATCATTGTGGAAG
GCTGCCAACGACAGGGTGCTATTGTAGCCGTCACAGGTGATGGTGTGAATGATTCTCCTGCTCTGAAGAA
GGCAGACATTGGTGTTGCTATGGGCATTGCTGGGTCAGATGTCTCCAAACAAGCAGCTGACATGATTCTG
CTGGATGACAACTTTGCCTCTATTGTGACTGGGGTTGAAGAGGGTCGTCTGATTTTTGATAACCTGAAGA
AATCAATTGCTTATACCTTGACCAGTAACATCCCTGAGATTACACCTTTCCTCATCTTTATAATTGCCAA
CATCCCTCTACCACTCGGGACAGTCACCATCTTGTGCATTGACTTGGGCACCGACATGGTTCCTGCCATC
TCTCTGGCATATGAGCAAGCAGAAAGTGACATCATGAAGCGACAGCCCAGAAATCCCAAGACGGACAAAC
TCGTAAACGAAAGGCTAATCAGCATGGCTTATGGGCAGATTGGAATGATTCAAGCACTGGGAGGCTTCTT
CACATATTTTGTGATCCTGGCAGAAAACGGCTTCTTGCCATCATCCTTGTTAGGGATTAGAGTGGCATGG
GATGACCGATGGATTAATGATGTAGAAGACAGTTATGGACAGCAGTGGACATATGAGCAAAGGAAAATCG
TGGAATTCACTTGTCACACATCCTTCTTTGTCAGCATTGTGGTGGTGCAGTGGGCAGACTTGGTTATCTG
TAAGACCAGAAGGAATTCTGTCTTTCAGCAAGGAATGAAGAACAAGATCCTGATATTTGGTCTCTTTGAA
GAGACTGCCCTAGCTGCCTTCCTGTCTTACTGCCCTGGAATGGATGTTGCCTTGAGGATGTATCCTCTCA
AGCCGACTTGGTGGTTCTGTGCCTTCCCCTACTCTCTTCTCATCTTTGTGTATGATGAAGTAAGAAAACT
CATTCTTAGACGTAGCCCAGGAGGCTGGGTGGAAAAGGAAACCTACTACTAAGCGGCCGCTTTTAATTAA
CTGGCCTCATGGGCCTTCCGCTCACTGCCCGCTTTCCAGTGCGGCCGCTTTCGAATCTAGAGCCTGCAGT
CTCGACAAGCTTGTCGAGAAGTACTAGAGGATCATAATCAGCCATACCACATTTGTAGAGGTTTTACTTG
CTTTAAAAAACCTCCCACACCTCCCCCTGAACCTGAAACATAAAATGAATGCAATTGTTGTTGTTAACTT
GTTTATTGCAGCTTATAATGGTTACAAATAAAGCAATAGCATCACAAATTTCACAAATAAAGCATTTTTT
TCACTGCATTCTAGTTGTGGTTTGTCCAAACTCATCAATGTATCTTATCATGTCTGGATCTGATCACTGC
TTGAGCCTAGGAGATCCGAACCAGATAAGTGAAATCTAGTTCCAAACTATTTTGTCATTTTTAATTTTCG
TATTAGCTTACGACGCTACACCCAGTTCCCATCTATTTTGTCACTCTTCCCTAAATAATCCTTAAAAACT
CCATTTCCACCCCTCCCAGTTCCCAACTATTTTGTCCGCCCACAGCGGGGCATTTTTCTTCCTGTTATGT
TTTTAATCAAACATCCTGCCAACTCCATGTGACAAACCGTCATCTTCGGCTACTTT
