>Addgene plasmid #187432 | MON +T111H | depositor partial sequence | sequence record 363722 | ATP1B1 at p10 promoter
ATGGCTCGCGGAAAAGCAAAGGAAGGGGATGGCAACTGGAAGAAATTCATCTGGAACTCGGAGAAGAAGG
AATTCCTGGGGAGGACCGGCGGCAGCTGGTTTAAGATCCTCCTCTTCTATGTGATCTTCTACGGCTGCCT
GGCAGGTATCTTCATTGGGACCATTCAAGTCATGCTGCTCACCATCAGCGAATTCCAGCCCAAGTATCAG
GACCGAGTTGCACCCCCAGGACTGACAAATGTTCCCCAAGTGCTTAAAATGGAGATTTCTTTCAACCCTT
CTGATCCCAGCACCTACAAGAAATACACAAATCTACTCGACCAGTTTCTTGTACCTTATAATATATCACA
GCAGAAAGATACAGATATGGAGTTTGAGTCCTGTGGGGAAACACCTTCTGCATCCAAAGACAGAGGTGCC
TATGACTCCTCTAGAGGCAAGCTACCATCTTGCAAGTTCAATCGCGCCTGGCTGGAAAATTGCTCCGGAA
TAAATGACCCTTATTATGGCTATAAAGATGGAAAGCCCTGTGTCCTCATCAAACTCAACAGGATTCTGGG
CTTCATACCAAAGCCTCCAGCAAATGATTCCCTTCCGGCTGACCTGCAAGCAAAATACAATGCTAATATC
ATTCCTGTCTATTGCACTGCTAAGAAAGAGGAAGATCTCGACAAAATTGGCCCTGTGCAATACTATGGCA
TGGGTGGCTATGGCGGATTTCCTCTACAATACTACCCGTATTATGGCAAGCTCCTCCAGGCCAAGTATCT
CCAGCCCCTTTTGGCCGTGCAGTTCACCAACCTGACCTACGACATGGAGTTGCGTATCGAATGCAAGGCC
TATGCTCAGAACATCCACTACAGTGACAAGGATCGTTTCATGGGACGTTTTGATATGAAATTTGACATAA
AAAGCAGCTGA
