>Addgene plasmid #187432 | MON +T111H | depositor partial sequence | sequence record 363723 | ATP1A1 at PH promoter
ATGGGCAAAGGGACTGGACGTGACAAGTATGAGCCTGCAGCTACATCTGAGCATGGAGCCAAGAAGAAAA
AGGGGAAGAAAGAAAAGGATATGGATGAACTGAAAAAAGAAGTTGCACTGGATGACCACAAACTCAGCCT
TGATGAGCTTCATCGAAAATATGGAACGGATCTCAGCCGGGGTCTGACTCCTGCACGGGCTGCAGAGATA
CTGGCTCGTGATGGCCCCAATGCTCTCACCCCTCCTCCCACGACCCCAGAATGGGTTAAATTCTGCAGGC
AGCTCTTTGGAGGCTTCTCCCTGTTGCTGTGGATAGGATCTATTCTTTGTTTTCTGGCATACGGTATTAC
AGCTGCAACTGAAGAGGAGGGAAATAACGATAATCTGTATCTGGGTGTTGTGTTGGCCGCTGTTGTCATC
ATAACTGGGTGCTTCTCATACTACCAAGAAGCAAAGAGTTCAAAAATCATGGAGTCCTTCAAGAACATGG
TGCCTCAGCAAGCTCTGGTGATACGAAATGGAGAGAAGTTGAGCATCAATGCTGAAGGGGTGGTTGTTGG
GGACCTAGTGGAAGTGAAGGGAGGAGACAGAATCCCAGCTGACCTGAGGATCATTTCAGCCCATGGCTGC
AAGGTGGATAACTCTTCTCTCACGGGTGAATCAGAACCTCAGACAAGGTCTCCAGACTTCACAAATGAAA
ACCCACTGGAGACCAGAAATATCGCTTTCTTCTCTACCAACTGTGTTGAAGGTACTGCACGTGGTGTAGT
CATTAATACTGGTGACCGCACTGTGATGGGCCGTATTGCTTCATTGGCATCTGGACTGGAAGGGGGACAG
ACACCCATTTCTATAGAGATCGAGCATTTTATCCATATAATTACTGGGGTGGCTGTGTTCCTTGGCGTCT
CCTTCTTCATCCTTTCCCTGATCCTGGAGTACACTTGGCTGGAGGCTGTTATCTTTCTGATTGGCATCAT
TGTGGCCAACGTTCCTGAGGGTCTGCTTGCTACAGTCACAGTATGTCTGACCCTAACAGCCAAGCGCATG
GCTCGCAAAAATTGTCTGGTGAAGAATTTGGAAGCCGTAGAAACCCTCGGCTCCACCTCCACAATCTGCT
CTGACAAAACAGGCACCCTGACTCAGAACCGCATGACAGTTGCCCACATGTGGTTTGACAACCAGATCCA
CGAAGCTGACACTACAGAAAACCAGAGCGGTGCCTCTTTTGACAAGACATCTCCCACATGGACTGCTTTA
TCCAGAATTGCTGGACTTTGCAACCGGGCAGTGTTTCAGGCTAACCAAGAAAATGTTCCCATTCTGAAGA
GGGCAGTGGCAGGTGATGCCTCTGAATCAGCACTGCTGAAATGCATTGAACTCTGCTGTGGATCTGTCAA
GGACCTGCGGGAGAAGAACACCAAGGTGGTGGAGATACCATTCAACTCTACCAACAAATACCAACTGTCA
ATCCACAAGAATGCAAACCCGGCAGAATCACGGTACCTGCTTGTGATGAAAGGAGCCCCAGAGAGAATCC
TAGACCGCTGCAGCACCATCCTGATGCATGGAAAAGAGCAACCCTTAGATGAAGAGGCCAGAGAAGCATT
TCAGAATGCCTACCTTGAATTAGGTGGCCTGGGAGAGAGAGTACTGGGTTTTTGCCACTTGGCCCTGCCA
GACGAACAGTTCCCTGAAGATTTCCAGTTTGATACAGATGATGTAAACTTCCCAGTGGACAAGCTCTGTT
TTGTGGGATTGATTTCTATGATTGACCCTCCTCGTGCGGCTGTGCCTGATGCTGTTGGCAAATGCAGAAG
TGCTGGAATAAAGGTTATTATGGTGACAGGAGACCATCCCATCACAGCTAAAGCCATTGCCAAAGGAGTT
GGCATCATTTCTGAGGGCAACGAGACTGTGGAAGATATTGCTCTTCGCCTTAACATTCCTGTCAACCAGG
TCAACCCCAGGGATGCAAAAGCTTGTGTGATTCATGGCTCTGACTTGAAGGACATGAACAGTGAGCAGCT
AGACGATATCCTGAAACATCATACAGAAATAGTCTTTGCCAGAACTTCTCCTCAGCAGAAGCTTATCATT
GTGGAAGGCTGCCAACGACAGGGTGCTATTGTAGCCGTCACAGGTGATGGTGTGAATGATTCTCCTGCTC
TGAAGAAGGCAGACATTGGTGTTGCTATGGGCATTGCTGGGTCAGATGTCTCCAAACAAGCAGCTGACAT
GATTCTGCTGGATGACAACTTTGCCTCTATTGTGACTGGGGTTGAAGAGGGTCGTCTGATTTTTGATAAC
CTGAAGAAATCAATTGCTTATACCTTGACCAGTAACATCCCTGAGATTACACCTTTCCTCATCTTTATAA
TTGCCAACATCCCTCTACCACTCGGGACAGTCACCATCTTGTGCATTGACTTGGGCACCGACATGGTTCC
TGCCATCTCTCTGGCATATGAGCAAGCAGAAAGTGACATCATGAAGCGACAGCCCAGAAATCCCAAGACG
GACAAACTCGTAAACGAAAGGCTAATCAGCATGGCTTATGGGCAGATTGGAATGATTCAAGCACTGGGAG
GCTTCTTCACATATTTTGTGATCCTGGCAGAAAACGGCTTCTTGCCATCATCCTTGTTAGGGATTAGAGT
GGCATGGGATGACCGATGGATTAATGATGTAGAAGACAGTTATGGACAGCAGTGGACATATGAGCAAAGG
AAAATCGTGGAATTCACTTGTCACACATCCTTCTTTGTCAGCATTGTGGTGGTGCAGTGGGCAGACTTGG
TTATCTGTAAGACCAGAAGGAATTCTGTCTTTCAGCAAGGAATGAAGAACAAGATCCTGATATTTGGTCT
CTTTGAAGAGACTGCCCTAGCTGCCTTCCTGTCTTACTGCCCTGGAATGGATGTTGCCTTGAGGATGTAT
CCTCTCAAGCCGACTTGGTGGTTCTGTGCCTTCCCCTACTCTCTTCTCATCTTTGTGTATGATGAAGTAA
GAAAACTCATTCTTAGACGTAGCCCAGGAGGCTGGGTGGAAAAGGAAACCTACTACTAA
